>Addgene plasmid #137807 | mTurquoise2-MapTau | depositor full sequence | sequence record 266068 | Full Sequence
TAGTTATTAATAGTAATCAATTACGGGGTCATTAGTTCATAGCCCATATATGGAGTTCCGCGTTACATAA
CTTACGGTAAATGGCCCGCCTGGCTGACCGCCCAACGACCCCCGCCCATTGACGTCAATAATGACGTATG
TTCCCATAGTAACGCCAATAGGGACTTTCCATTGACGTCAATGGGTGGAGTATTTACGGTAAACTGCCCA
CTTGGCAGTACATCAAGTGTATCATATGCCAAGTACGCCCCCTATTGACGTCAATGACGGTAAATGGCCC
GCCTGGCATTATGCCCAGTACATGACCTTATGGGACTTTCCTACTTGGCAGTACATCTACGTATTAGTCA
TCGCTATTACCATGGTGATGCGGTTTTGGCAGTACATCAATGGGCGTGGATAGCGGTTTGACTCACGGGG
ATTTCCAAGTCTCCACCCCATTGACGTCAATGGGAGTTTGTTTTGGCACCAAAATCAACGGGACTTTCCA
AAATGTCGTAACAACTCCGCCCCATTGACGCAAATGGGCGGTAGGCGTGTACGGTGGGAGGTCTATATAA
GCAGAGCTGGTTTAGTGAACCGTCAGATCCGCTAGCGCTACCGGTCGCCACCATGGTGAGCAAGGGCGAG
GAGCTGTTCACCGGGGTGGTGCCCATCCTGGTCGAGCTGGACGGCGACGTAAACGGCCACAAGTTCAGCG
TGTCCGGCGAGGGCGAGGGCGATGCCACCTACGGCAAGCTGACCCTGAAGTTCATCTGCACCACCGGCAA
GCTGCCCGTGCCCTGGCCCACCCTCGTGACCACCCTGTCCTGGGGCGTGCAGTGCTTCGCCCGCTACCCC
GACCACATGAAGCAGCACGACTTCTTCAAGTCCGCCATGCCCGAAGGCTACGTCCAGGAGCGCACCATCT
TCTTCAAGGACGACGGCAACTACAAGACCCGCGCCGAGGTGAAGTTCGAGGGCGACACCCTGGTGAACCG
CATCGAGCTGAAGGGCATCGACTTCAAGGAGGACGGCAACATCCTGGGGCACAAGCTGGAGTACAACTAC
TTTAGCGACAACGTCTATATCACCGCCGACAAGCAGAAGAACGGCATCAAGGCCAACTTCAAGATCCGCC
ACAACATCGAGGACGGCGGCGTGCAGCTCGCCGACCACTACCAGCAGAACACCCCCATCGGCGACGGCCC
CGTGCTGCTGCCCGACAACCACTACCTGAGCACCCAGTCCAAGCTGAGCAAAGACCCCAACGAGAAGCGC
GATCACATGGTCCTGCTGGAGTTCGTGACCGCCGCCGGGATCACTCTCGGCATGGACGAGCTGTACAAGT
CCGGAAGCGGCGGGTCCGGGAGCGGAAGCGCTGAGCCCCGCCAGGAGTTCGAAGTGATGGAAGATCACGC
TGGGACGTACGGGTTGGGGGACAGGAAAGATCAGGGGGGCTACACCATGCACCAAGACCAAGAGGGTGAC
ACGGACGCTGGCCTGAAAGCTGAAGAAGCAGGCATTGGAGACACCCCCAGCCTGGAAGACGAAGCTGCTG
GTCACGTGACCCAAGCTCGCATGGTCAGTAAAAGCAAAGACGGGACTGGAAGCGATGACAAAAAAGCCAA
GGGGGCTGATGGTAAAACGAAGATCGCCACACCGCGGGGAGCAGCCCCTCCAGGCCAGAAGGGCCAGGCC
AACGCCACCAGGATTCCAGCAAAAACCCCGCCCGCTCCAAAGACACCACCCAGCTCTGGTGAACCTCCAA
AATCAGGGGATCGCAGCGGCTACAGCAGCCCCGGCTCCCCAGGCACTCCCGGCAGCCGCTCCCGCACCCC
GTCCCTTCCAACCCCACCCACCCGGGAGCCCAAGAAGGTGGCAGTGGTCCGTACTCCACCCAAGTCGCCG
TCTTCCGCCAAGAGCCGCCTGCAGACAGCCCCCGTGCCCATGCCAGACCTGAAGAATGTCAAGTCCAAGA
TCGGCTCCACTGAGAACCTGAAGCACCAGCCGGGAGGCGGGAAGGTGCAAATAGTCTACAAACCAGTTGA
CCTGAGCAAGGTGACCTCCAAGTGTGGCTCATTAGGCAACATCCATCATAAACCAGGAGGTGGCCAGGTG
GAAGTAAAATCTGAGAAGCTTGACTTCAAGGACAGAGTCCAGTCGAAGATTGGGTCCCTGGACAATATCA
CCCACGTCCCTGGCGGAGGAAATAAAAAGATTGAAACCCACAAGCTGACCTTCCGCGAGAACGCCAAAGC
CAAGACAGACCACGGGGCGGAGATCGTGTACAAGTCGCCAGTGGTGTCTGGGGACACGTCTCCACGGCAT
CTCAGCAATGTCTCCTCCACCGGCAGCATCGACATGGTAGACTCGCCCCAGCTCGCCACGCTAGCTGACG
AGGTGTCTGCCTCCCTGGCCAAGCAGGGTTTGTGAGGATCCACCGGATCTAGATAACTGATCATAATCAG
CCATACCACATTTGTAGAGGTTTTACTTGCTTTAAAAAACCTCCCACACCTCCCCCTGAACCTGAAACAT
AAAATGAATGCAATTGTTGTTGTTAACTTGTTTATTGCAGCTTATAATGGTTACAAATAAAGCAATAGCA
TCACAAATTTCACAAATAAAGCATTTTTTTCACTGCATTCTAGTTGTGGTTTGTCCAAACTCATCAATGT
ATCTTAACGCGTAAATTGTAAGCGTTAATATTTTGTTAAAATTCGCGTTAAATTTTTGTTAAATCAGCTC
ATTTTTTAACCAATAGGCCGAAATCGGCAAAATCCCTTATAAATCAAAAGAATAGACCGAGATAGGGT
[37 nt withheld, positions 2799-2835]
AAAGAACGTGGACTCCAACGTCAAAGG
[49 nt withheld, positions 2863-2911]
T
[91 nt withheld, positions 2913-3003]
G
[124 nt withheld, positions 3005-3128]
CAGGTGGCACTTTTCGGGGAAATGTGCGCGGAACCCCTATTTGTTTATTTTTCTAAATACATTCAAATAT
GTATCCGCTCATGAGACAATAACCCTGATAAATGCTTCAATAATATTGAAAAAGGAAGAGTCCTGAGGCG
GAAAGAACCAGCTGTGGAATGTGTGTCAGTTAGGGTGTGGAAAGTCCCCAGGCTCCCCAGCAGGCAGAAG
TATGCAAAGCATGCATCTCAATTAGTCAGCAACCAGGTGTGGAAAGTCCCCAGGCTCCCCAGCAGGCAGA
AGTATGCAAAGCATGCATCTCAATTAGTCAGCAACCATAGTCCCGCCCCTAACTCCGCCCATCCCGCCCC
TAACTCCGCCCAGTTCCGCCCATTCTCCGCCCCATGGCTGACTAATTTTTTTTATTTATGCAGAGGCCGA
GGCCGCCTCGGCCTCTGAGCTATTCCAGAAGTAGTGAGGAGGCTTTTTTGGAGGCCTAGGCTTTTGCAAA
GATCGATCAAGAGACAGGATGAGGATCGTTTCGCATGATTGAACAAGATGGATTGCACGCAGGTTCTCCG
GCCGCTTGGGTGGAGAGGCTATTCGGCTATGACTGGGCACAACAGACAATCGGCTGCTCTGATGCCGCCG
TGTTCCGGCTGTCAGCGCAGGGGCGCCCGGTTCTTTTTGTCAAGACCGACCTGTCCGGTGCCCTGAATGA
ACTGCAAGACGAGGCAGCGCGGCTATCGTGGCTGGCCACGACGGGCGTTCCTTGCGCAGCTGTGCTCGAC
GTTGTCACTGAAGCGGGAAGGGACTGGCTGCTATTGGGCGAAGTGCCGGGGCAGGATCTCCTGTCATCTC
ACCTTGCTCCTGCCGAGAAAGTATCCATCATGGCTGATGCAATGCGGCGGCTGCATACGCTTGATCCGGC
TACCTGCCCATTCGACCACCAAGCGAAACATCGCATCGAGCGAGCACGTACTCGGATGGAAGCCGGTCTT
GTCGATCAGGATGATCTGGACGAAGAGCATCAGGGGCTCGCGCCAGCCGAACTGTTCGCCAGGCTCAAGG
CGAGCATGCCCGACGGCGAGGATCTCGTCGTGACCCATGGCGATGCCTGCTTGCCGAATATCATGGTGGA
AAATGGCCGCTTTTCTGGATTCATCGACTGTGGCCGGCTGGGTGTGGCGGACCGCTATCAGGACATAGCG
TTGGCTACCCGTGATATTGCTGAAGAGCTTGGCGGCGAATGGGCTGACCGCTTCCTCGTGCTTTACGGTA
TCGCCGCTCCCGATTCGCAGCGCATCGCCTTCTATCGCCTTCTTGACGAGTTCTTCTGAGCGGGACTCTG
GGGTTCGAAATGACCGACCAAGCGACGCCCAACCTGCCATCACGAGATTTCGATTCCACCGCCGCCTTCT
ATGAAAGGTTGGGCTTCGGAATCGTTTTCCGGGACGCCGGCTGGATGATCCTCCAGCGCGGGGATCTCAT
GCTGGAGTTCTTCGCCCACCCTAGGGGGAGGCTAACTGAAACACGGAAGGAGACAATACCGGAAGGAACC
CGCGCTATGACGGCAATAAAAAGACAGAATAAAACGCACGGTGTTGGGTCGTTTGTTCATAAACGCGGGG
TTCGGTCCCAGGGCTGGCACTCTGTCGATACCCCACCGAGACCCCATTGGGGCCAATACGCCCGCGTTTC
TTCCTTTTCCCCACCCCACCCCCCAAGTTCGGGTGAAGGCCCAGGGCTCGCAGCCAACGTCGGGGCGGCA
GGCCCTGCCATAGCCTCAGGTTACTCATATATACTTTAGATTGATTTAAAACTTCATTTTTAATTTAAAA
GGATCTAGGTGAAGATCCTTTTTGATAATCTCATGACCAAAATCCCTTAACGTGAGTTTTCGTTCCACTG
AGCGTCAGACCCCGTAGAAAAGATCAAAGGATCTTCTTGAGATCCTTTTTTTCTGCGCGTAATCTGCTGC
TTGCAAACAAAAAAACCACCGCTACCAGCGGTGGTTTGTTTGCCGGATCAAGAGCTACCAACTCTTTTTC
CGAAGGTAACTGGCTTCAGCAGAGCGCAGATACCAAATACTGTCCTTCTAGTGTAGCCGTAGTTAGGCCA
CCACTTCAAGAACTCTGTAGCACCGCCTACATACCTCGCTCTGCTAATCCTGTTACCAGTGGCTGCTGCC
AGTGGCGATAAGTCGTGTCTTACCGGGTTGGACTCAAGACGATAGTTACCGGATAAGGCGCAGCGGTCGG
GCTGAACGGGGGGTTCGTGCACACAGCCCAGCTTGGAGCGAACGACCTACACCGAACTGAGATACCTACA
GCGTGAGCTATGAGAAAGCGCCACGCTTCCCGAAGGGAGAAAGGCGGACAGGTATCCGGTAAGCGGCAGG
GTCGGAACAGGAGAGCGCACGAGGGAGCTTCCAGGGGGAAACGCCTGGTATCTTTATAGTCCTGTCGGGT
TTCGCCACCTCTGACTTGAGCGTCGATTTTTGTGATGCTCGTCAGGGGGGCGGAGCCTATGGAAAAACGC
CAGCAACGCGGCCTTTTTACGGTTCCTGGCCTTTTGCTGGCCTTTTGCTCACATGTTCTTTCCTGCGTTA
TCCCCTGATTCTGTGGATAACCGTATTACCGCCATGCAT
Features (pLannotate 1.2.2; 14 found; start..end, strand, type, name):
     61..364     +  enhancer       CMV enhancer: human cytomegalovirus immediate early enhancer
    365..568     +  promoter       CMV promoter: human cytomegalovirus (CMV) immediate early promoter
    613..1329    +  CDS            mTurquoise2: mTurquoise2 is a basic (constitutively fluorescent) cyan fluorescent protein published in 2012, derived from Aequorea victoria. It is reported to be a rapidly-maturing monomer with very low acid sensitivity.
   1360..2412    +  CDS            MAPT (fragment): TAU_SPECI - Experimental evidence at protein level: Swiss-Prot protein existence level 1. Promotes microtubule assembly and stability, and might be involved in the establishment and maintenance of neuronal polarity. The C-terminus binds axonal microtubules while the N-terminus binds neural plasma membrane components, suggesting that tau functions as a linker protein between both. Axonal polarity is predetermined by tau localization (in the neuronal cell) in the domain of the cell body defined by the centrosome. The short isoforms allow plasticity of the cytoskeleton whereas the longer isoforms
   2438..2522    +  CDS            large T antigen (fragment): large T antigen from SV40 (simian virus 40)
   2545..2666    +  polyA_signal   SV40 poly(A) signal: SV40 polyadenylation signal
   2700..3128    -  rep_origin     f1 ori (sequence partly withheld): f1 bacteriophage origin of replication; arrow indicates direction of (+) strand synthesis
   3155..3259    +  promoter       AmpR promoter: bla
   3261..3618    +  promoter       SV40 promoter: SV40 enhancer and early promoter
   3653..4447    +  CDS            NeoR/KanR: aminoglycoside phosphotransferase from Tn5; aph(3')-II (or nptII); confers resistance to neomycin, kanamycin, and G418 (Geneticin®)
   4468..4620    +  CDS            ble (fragment): BLE_KLEPN - Experimental evidence at protein level: Swiss-Prot protein existence level 1. Binding protein with a strong affinity to the bleomycin family of antibiotics. Binds to CL990; an antimitotic-antibiotic compound. From Klebsiella pneumoniae.
   4679..4726    +  polyA_signal   HSV TK poly(A) signal: herpes simplex virus thymidine kinase polyadenylation signal (Cole and Stacy, 1985)
   4817..4833    -  polyA_signal   bGH poly(A) signal (fragment): bovine growth hormone polyadenylation signal
   5055..5643    +  rep_origin     ori: high-copy-number ColE1/pMB1/pBR322/pUC origin of replication
