>Addgene plasmid #137807 | mTurquoise2-MapTau | addgene full sequence | sequence record 273130 | Addgene NGS Result
CGTTACATAACTTACGGTAAATGGCCCGCCTGGCTGACCGCCCAACGACCCCCGCCCATTGACGTCAATA
ATGACGTATGTTCCCATAGTAACGCCAATAGGGACTTTCCATTGACGTCAATGGGTGGAGTATTTACGGT
AAACTGCCCACTTGGCAGTACATCAAGTGTATCATATGCCAAGTACGCCCCCTATTGACGTCAATGACGG
TAAATGGCCCGCCTGGCATTATGCCCAGTACATGACCTTATGGGACTTTCCTACTTGGCAGTACATCTAC
GTATTAGTCATCGCTATTACCATGGTGATGCGGTTTTGGCAGTACATCAATGGGCGTGGATAGCGGTTTG
ACTCACGGGGATTTCCAAGTCTCCACCCCATTGACGTCAATGGGAGTTTGTTTTGGCACCAAAATCAACG
GGACTTTCCAAAATGTCGTAACAACTCCGCCCCATTGACGCAAATGGGCGGTAGGCGTGTACGGTGGGAG
GTCTATATAAGCAGAGCTGGTTTAGTGAACCGTCAGATCCGCTAGCGCTACCGGTCGCCACCATGGTGAG
CAAGGGCGAGGAGCTGTTCACCGGGGTGGTGCCCATCCTGGTCGAGCTGGACGGCGACGTAAACGGCCAC
AAGTTCAGCGTGTCCGGCGAGGGCGAGGGCGATGCCACCTACGGCAAGCTGACCCTGAAGTTCATCTGCA
CCACCGGCAAGCTGCCCGTGCCCTGGCCCACCCTCGTGACCACCCTGTCCTGGGGCGTGCAGTGCTTCGC
CCGCTACCCCGACCACATGAAGCAGCACGACTTCTTCAAGTCCGCCATGCCCGAAGGCTACGTCCAGGAG
CGCACCATCTTCTTCAAGGACGACGGCAACTACAAGACCCGCGCCGAGGTGAAGTTCGAGGGCGACACCC
TGGTGAACCGCATCGAGCTGAAGGGCATCGACTTCAAGGAGGACGGCAACATCCTGGGGCACAAGCTGGA
GTACAACTACTTTAGCGACAACGTCTATATCACCGCCGACAAGCAGAAGAACGGCATCAAGGCCAACTTC
AAGATCCGCCACAACATCGAGGACGGCGGCGTGCAGCTCGCCGACCACTACCAGCAGAACACCCCCATCG
GCGACGGCCCCGTGCTGCTGCCCGACAACCACTACCTGAGCACCCAGTCCAAGCTGAGCAAAGACCCCAA
CGAGAAGCGCGATCACATGGTCCTGCTGGAGTTCGTGACCGCCGCCGGGATCACTCTCGGCATGGACGAG
CTGTACAAGTCCGGAAGCGGCGGGTCCGGGAGCGGAAGCGCTGAGCCCCGCCAGGAGTTCGAAGTGATGG
AAGATCACGCTGGGACGTACGGGTTGGGGGACAGGAAAGATCAGGGGGGCTACACCATGCACCAAGACCA
AGAGGGTGACACGGACGCTGGCCTGAAAGCTGAAGAAGCAGGCATTGGAGACACCCCCAGCCTGGAAGAC
GAAGCTGCTGGTCACGTGACCCAAGCTCGCATGGTCAGTAAAAGCAAAGACGGGACTGGAAGCGATGACA
AAAAAGCCAAGGGGGCTGATGGTAAAACGAAGATCGCCACACCGCGGGGAGCAGCCCCTCCAGGCCAGAA
GGGCCAGGCCAACGCCACCAGGATTCCAGCAAAAACCCCGCCCGCTCCAAAGACACCACCCAGCTCTGGT
GAACCTCCAAAATCAGGGGATCGCAGCGGCTACAGCAGCCCCGGCTCCCCAGGCACTCCCGGCAGCCGCT
CCCGCACCCCGTCCCTTCCAACCCCACCCACCCGGGAGCCCAAGAAGGTGGCAGTGGTCCGTACTCCACC
CAAGTCGCCGTCTTCCGCCAAGAGCCGCCTGCAGACAGCCCCCGTGCCCATGCCAGACCTGAAGAATGTC
AAGTCCAAGATCGGCTCCACTGAGAACCTGAAGCACCAGCCGGGAGGCGGGAAGGTGCAAATAGTCTACA
AACCAGTTGACCTGAGCAAGGTGACCTCCAAGTGTGGCTCATTAGGCAACATCCATCATAAACCAGGAGG
TGGCCAGGTGGAAGTAAAATCTGAGAAGCTTGACTTCAAGGACAGAGTCCAGTCGAAGATTGGGTCCCTG
GACAATATCACCCACGTCCCTGGCGGAGGAAATAAAAAGATTGAAACCCACAAGCTGACCTTCCGCGAGA
ACGCCAAAGCCAAGACAGACCACGGGGCGGAGATCGTGTACAAGTCGCCAGTGGTGTCTGGGGACACGTC
TCCACGGCATCTCAGCAATGTCTCCTCCACCGGCAGCATCGACATGGTAGACTCGCCCCAGCTCGCCACG
CTAGCTGACGAGGTGTCTGCCTCCCTGGCCAAGCAGGGTTTGTGAGGATCCACCGGATCTAGATAACTGA
TCATAATCAGCCATACCACATTTGTAGAGGTTTTACTTGCTTTAAAAAACCTCCCACACCTCCCCCTGAA
CCTGAAACATAAAATGAATGCAATTGTTGTTGTTAACTTGTTTATTGCAGCTTATAATGGTTACAAATAA
AGCAATAGCATCACAAATTTCACAAATAAAGCATTTTTTTCACTGCATTCTAGTTGTGGTTTGTCCAAAC
TCATCAATGTATCTTAAGGCGTAAATTGTAAGCGTTAATATTTTGTTAAAATTCGCGTTAAATTTTTGTT
AAATCAGCTCATTTTTTAACCAATAGGCCGAAATCGGCAAAATCCCTTATAAATCAAAAGAATAGACCGA
GATAGGGT
[37 nt withheld, positions 2739-2775]
AAAGAACGTGGACTCCAACGTCAAAGG
[49 nt withheld, positions 2803-2851]
T
[91 nt withheld, positions 2853-2943]
G
[124 nt withheld, positions 2945-3068]
CAGGTGGCACTTTTCGGGGAAATGTGCGCGGAACCCCTATTTGTTTATTTTTCTAAATACATTCAAATAT
GTATCCGCTCATGAGACAATAACCCTGATAAATGCTTCAATAATATTGAAAAAGGAAGAGTCCTGAGGCG
GAAAGAACCAGCTGTGGAATGTGTGTCAGTTAGGGTGTGGAAAGTCCCCAGGCTCCCCAGCAGGCAGAAG
TATGCAAAGCATGCATCTCAATTAGTCAGCAACCAGGTGTGGAAAGTCCCCAGGCTCCCCAGCAGGCAGA
AGTATGCAAAGCATGCATCTCAATTAGTCAGCAACCATAGTCCCGCCCCTAACTCCGCCCATCCCGCCCC
TAACTCCGCCCAGTTCCGCCCATTCTCCGCCCCATGGCTGACTAATTTTTTTTATTTATGCAGAGGCCGA
GGCCGCCTCGGCCTCTGAGCTATTCCAGAAGTAGTGAGGAGGCTTTTTTGGAGGCCTAGGCTTTTGCAAA
GATCGATCAAGAGACAGGATGAGGATCGTTTCGCATGATTGAACAAGATGGATTGCACGCAGGTTCTCCG
GCCGCTTGGGTGGAGAGGCTATTCGGCTATGACTGGGCACAACAGACAATCGGCTGCTCTGATGCCGCCG
TGTTCCGGCTGTCAGCGCAGGGGCGCCCGGTTCTTTTTGTCAAGACCGACCTGTCCGGTGCCCTGAATGA
ACTGCAAGACGAGGCAGCGCGGCTATCGTGGCTGGCCACGACGGGCGTTCCTTGCGCAGCTGTGCTCGAC
GTTGTCACTGAAGCGGGAAGGGACTGGCTGCTATTGGGCGAAGTGCCGGGGCAGGATCTCCTGTCATCTC
ACCTTGCTCCTGCCGAGAAAGTATCCATCATGGCTGATGCAATGCGGCGGCTGCATACGCTTGATCCGGC
TACCTGCCCATTCGACCACCAAGCGAAACATCGCATCGAGCGAGCACGTACTCGGATGGAAGCCGGTCTT
GTCGATCAGGATGATCTGGACGAAGAGCATCAGGGGCTCGCGCCAGCCGAACTGTTCGCCAGGCTCAAGG
CGAGCATGCCCGACGGCGAGGATCTCGTCGTGACCCATGGCGATGCCTGCTTGCCGAATATCATGGTGGA
AAATGGCCGCTTTTCTGGATTCATCGACTGTGGCCGGCTGGGTGTGGCGGACCGCTATCAGGACATAGCG
TTGGCTACCCGTGATATTGCTGAAGAGCTTGGCGGCGAATGGGCTGACCGCTTCCTCGTGCTTTACGGTA
TCGCCGCTCCCGATTCGCAGCGCATCGCCTTCTATCGCCTTCTTGACGAGTTCTTCTGAGCGGGACTCTG
GGGTTCGAAATGACCGACCAAGCGACGCCCAACCTGCCATCACGAGATTTCGATTCCACCGCCGCCTTCT
ATGAAAGGTTGGGCTTCGGAATCGTTTTCCGGGACGCCGGCTGGATGATCCTCCAGCGCGGGGATCTCAT
GCTGGAGTTCTTCGCCCACCCTAGGGGGAGGCTAACTGAAACACGGAAGGAGACAATACCGGAAGGAACC
CGCGCTATGACGGCAATAAAAAGACAGAATAAAACGCACGGTGTTGGGTCGTTTGTTCATAAACGCGGGG
TTCGGTCCCAGGGCTGGCACTCTGTCGATACCCCACCGAGACCCCATTGGGGCCAATACGCCCGCGTTTC
TTCCTTTTCCCCACCCCACCCCCCAAGTTCGGGTGAAGGCCCAGGGCTCGCAGCCAACGTCGGGGCGGCA
GGCCCTGCCATAGCCTCAGGTTACTCATATATACTTTAGATTGATTTAAAACTTCATTTTTAATTTAAAA
GGATCTAGGTGAAGATCCTTTTTGATAATCTCATGACCAAAATCCCTTAACGTGAGTTTTCGTTCCACTG
AGCGTCAGACCCCGTAGAAAAGATCAAAGGATCTTCTTGAGATCCTTTTTTTCTGCGCGTAATCTGCTGC
TTGCAAACAAAAAAACCACCGCTACCAGCGGTGGTTTGTTTGCCGGATCAAGAGCTACCAACTCTTTTTC
CGAAGGTAACTGGCTTCAGCAGAGCGCAGATACCAAATACTGTTCTTCTAGTGTAGCCGTAGTTAGGCCA
CCACTTCAAGAACTCTGTAGCACCGCCTACATACCTCGCTCTGCTAATCCTGTTACCAGTGGCTGCTGCC
AGTGGCGATAAGTCGTGTCTTACCGGGTTGGACTCAAGACGATAGTTACCGGATAAGGCGCAGCGGTCGG
GCTGAACGGGGGGTTCGTGCACACAGCCCAGCTTGGAGCGAACGACCTACACCGAACTGAGATACCTACA
GCGTGAGCTATGAGAAAGCGCCACGCTTCCCGAAGGGAGAAAGGCGGACAGGTATCCGGTAAGCGGCAGG
GTCGGAACAGGAGAGCGCACGAGGGAGCTTCCAGGGGGAAACGCCTGGTATCTTTATAGTCCTGTCGGGT
TTCGCCACCTCTGACTTGAGCGTCGATTTTTGTGATGCTCGTCAGGGGGGCGGAGCCTATGGAAAAACGC
CAGCAACGCGGCCTTTTTACGGTTCCTGGCCTTTTGCTGGCCTTTTGCTCACATGTTCTTTCCTGCGTTA
TCCCCTGATTCTGTGGATAACCGTATTACCGCCATGCATTAGTTATTAATAGTAATCAATTACGGGGTCA
TTAGTTCATAGCCCATATATGGAGTTCCG
Features (pLannotate 1.2.2; 15 found; start..end, strand, type, name):
      1..304     +  enhancer       CMV enhancer: human cytomegalovirus immediate early enhancer
    305..508     +  promoter       CMV promoter: human cytomegalovirus (CMV) immediate early promoter
    553..1269    +  CDS            mTurquoise2: mTurquoise2 is a basic (constitutively fluorescent) cyan fluorescent protein published in 2012, derived from Aequorea victoria. It is reported to be a rapidly-maturing monomer with very low acid sensitivity.
   1300..2352    +  CDS            MAPT (fragment): TAU_SPECI - Experimental evidence at protein level: Swiss-Prot protein existence level 1. Promotes microtubule assembly and stability, and might be involved in the establishment and maintenance of neuronal polarity. The C-terminus binds axonal microtubules while the N-terminus binds neural plasma membrane components, suggesting that tau functions as a linker protein between both. Axonal polarity is predetermined by tau localization (in the neuronal cell) in the domain of the cell body defined by the centrosome. The short isoforms allow plasticity of the cytoskeleton whereas the longer isoforms
   2378..2462    +  CDS            large T antigen (fragment): large T antigen from SV40 (simian virus 40)
   2485..2606    +  polyA_signal   SV40 poly(A) signal: SV40 polyadenylation signal
   2640..3068    -  rep_origin     f1 ori (sequence partly withheld): f1 bacteriophage origin of replication; arrow indicates direction of (+) strand synthesis
   3095..3199    +  promoter       AmpR promoter: bla
   3201..3558    +  promoter       SV40 promoter: SV40 enhancer and early promoter
   3593..4387    +  CDS            NeoR/KanR: aminoglycoside phosphotransferase from Tn5; aph(3')-II (or nptII); confers resistance to neomycin, kanamycin, and G418 (Geneticin®)
   4408..4560    +  CDS            ble (fragment): BLE_KLEPN - Experimental evidence at protein level: Swiss-Prot protein existence level 1. Binding protein with a strong affinity to the bleomycin family of antibiotics. Binds to CL990; an antimitotic-antibiotic compound. From Klebsiella pneumoniae.
   4619..4666    +  polyA_signal   HSV TK poly(A) signal: herpes simplex virus thymidine kinase polyadenylation signal (Cole and Stacy, 1985)
   4757..4773    -  polyA_signal   bGH poly(A) signal (fragment): bovine growth hormone polyadenylation signal
   4995..5583    +  rep_origin     ori: high-copy-number ColE1/pMB1/pBR322/pUC origin of replication
   5698..5757    +  enhancer       CMV enhancer (fragment): human cytomegalovirus immediate early enhancer
