[The description below was written by a language model from this plasmid's Addgene catalogue record and pLannotate feature annotations shown in this document.]
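Description:
mTurquoise2-MapTau is a 5,757 bp mammalian expression plasmid built on the pEGFP-C1 backbone, in which the original fluorescent protein has been replaced by the cyan fluorescent protein mTurquoise2. The human cytomegalovirus immediate early enhancer and promoter drive a fusion reading frame: mTurquoise2, a bright, rapidly maturing monomeric Aequorea-derived protein with low acid sensitivity, sits at the N-terminus. A short linker region follows, then about 1.05 kb of coding sequence for the human microtubule-associated protein tau (MAPT), which the annotation tool matched as a fragment of its reference tau entry. Transcripts are terminated by the SV40 polyadenylation signal. Because tau binds and stabilises microtubules, the fusion decorates the microtubule network, and the stated purpose is visualisation of microtubules in mammalian cells as part of a set of fluorescent markers for cellular structures and compartments.

The plasmid is maintained at high copy in E. coli through a ColE1/pUC-type origin and also carries an f1 phage origin, which allows single-stranded DNA production. A single Tn5 aminoglycoside phosphotransferase gene (NeoR/KanR) serves both hosts. A bacterial bla-type promoter gives kanamycin resistance in bacteria, and the adjacent SV40 enhancer/early promoter, together with the HSV TK polyadenylation signal, allows G418 selection of stably transfected mammalian cells. The short large T antigen, ble and bGH poly(A) matches are partial annotation hits within backbone sequence rather than functional elements. The sequencing-derived and depositor-supplied records are the same length and show the same feature order, differing only in the numbering start point. The cloning sites used for the insert are not recorded.
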