Addgene plasmid #137807: mTurquoise2-MapTau
Purpose: Visualization of microtubules
Depositing lab: Dorus Gadella. Depositing organization: University of Amsterdam. Publication: Robust and Bright Genetically Encoded Fluorescent Markers for Highlighting Structures and Compartments in Mammalian Cells. Chertkova AO, Mastop M, Postma M, van Bommel N, van der Niet S, Batenburg KL, Joosen L, Gadella TWJ, Okada Y, Goedhart J. bioRxiv (2020) 160374; doi: https://doi.org/10.1101/160374.
Backbone
  Vector backbone: pEGFP-C1
  Vector type: Mammalian Expression
Growth in bacteria
  Bacterial resistance: Kanamycin, 50 μg/mL
  Growth temperature: 37°C
  Growth strain: DH5alpha
  Copy number: High Copy
Gene/Insert
  Gene/Insert name: MapTau
  Species: H. sapiens (human)
  Promoter: CMV
  Cloning method: Restriction Enzyme; 5′ cloning site Unknown (unknown if destroyed)
Terms and licenses: Academic/Nonprofit Terms; Industry Terms: Not Available to Industry
How to cite: mTurquoise2-MapTau was a gift from Dorus Gadella (Addgene plasmid # 137807 ; http://n2t.net/addgene:137807 ; RRID:Addgene_137807)
